>Addgene plasmid #27434 | CtkA_300_cmv-10 | addgene partial sequence | sequence record 33780 | 27434 with hGHpA-R
CCCTTGCTCCATACCACCCCCCTCCACCCCATAATATTATAGAAGGACACCTAGTCAGACAAAATGATGC
AACTTAATTTTATTAGGACAAGGCTGGTGGGCACTGGAGTGGCAACTTCCAGGGCCAGGAGAGGCACTGG
GGAGGGGTCACAGGGATGCCACCCGGGATCCCTAAGCTTGTTTGTGTTGTAAGGATAACTCAATAGCTCT
AGTGTGTGCTACATCTATAATCTTTGATTTTCTTTCATCAAGCATTGTATGTAAAAATTCTTTGTGTATT
TCGCTCATAAAGGGTGTGTTATCAATAATTGAATGGATTTTATTCATATCTATGCGTGGGTATATCCTAA
GTAGTGCATCAAGGCAATCTTTATTATTGGTTTGAGTTAAGAAATCATAGTAGTTAATTTTTTTATCGTT
GTCATCTTTTAAGATAGATTGGGGGAAATTATAAATCCTTGCATTGAGTTCATCAATATTACTTAAAACT
TTTTGGCATACCACATCATCAGCTTGGGGGTATAGACAAGAGCCACAATCAAAAATGGGAGCTATTTGAT
ATTCTTTTGAATTTGAGGCTCTTAAGAACCCCCAATTACCATTATGCCTATCAAAATTACCTAGCAATGT
ATCTGCTACAAACATATCCCAAAAGAAACATTTTAAAACTTTTGGCTCAATAAAATGCTGGTTATCTATG
GCATAAAGCACATCATTCAAATTAGTGTCTTTGCCTGATTTTTCTAATTCAATCATAGTATTTTTTAGAC
TTAGAAAATCTACAAGCTCGTATTGATGGGTGGTAAAATCTTTACAAGCAACCACGATTTTATTTTTATA
AGTGCCTAGCAATGTTTCTTGAACCTTTAAGCCTAAGCTATTGACTATATGACATGCTACATATTCACTA
AACACCATGGTATAGGACATTCC
