>Addgene plasmid #27434 | CtkA_300_cmv-10 | addgene partial sequence | sequence record 33781 | 27434 with CMV-F
GAGCTCGTTTAGTGAACCGTCAGAATTAACCATGGACTACAAAGACCATGACGGTGATTATAAAGATCAT
GACATCGATTACAAGGATGACGATGACAAGCTTGCGGCCGCGATGCCAACCATTGATTTTACTTTTTGTG
AGATTAACCCTAAAAAAGGTTTTGGGGGAGCAAATGGAAATAAAATTAGCTTATTTTATAATAATGAACT
CTACATGGTCAAATTCCCCCCTAAGCCTTCTACACATAAAGAAATGTCCTATACCAATGGTTGTTTTAGT
GAATATGTAGCATGTCATATAGTCAATAGCTTAGGCTTAAAGGTTCAAGAAACATTGCTAGGCACTTATA
AAAATAAAATCGTGGTTGCTTGTAAAGATTTTACCACCCATCAATACGAGCTTGTAGATTTTCTAAGTCT
AAAAAATACTATGATTGAATTAGAAAAATCAGGCAAAGACACTAATTTGAATGATGTGCTTTATGCCATA
GATAACCAGCATTTTATTGAGCCAAAAGTTTTAAAATGTTTCTTTTGGGATATGTTTGTAGCAGATACAT
TGCTAGGTAATTTTGATAGGCATAATGGTAATTGGGGGTTCTTAAGAGCCTCAAATTCAAAAGAATATCA
AATAGCTCCCATTTTTGATTGTGGCTCTTGTCTATACCCCCAAGCTGATGATGTGGTATGCCAAAAAGTT
TTAAGTAATATTGATGAACTCAATGCAAGGATTTATAATTTCCCCCAATCTATCTTAAAAGATGACAACG
ATAAAAAAATTAACTACTATGATTTCTTAACTCAAACCAATAATAAAGATTGCCTTGATGCACTACTTA
