[The description below was written by a language model from this plasmid's Addgene catalogue record.]
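Description:
CtkA_300_cmv-10 is a mammalian expression plasmid built on the p3X FLAG cmv-10 backbone (about 5 kb without insert). It is propagated in E. coli as a high-copy plasmid under ampicillin selection. As the backbone name indicates, this vector family drives expression from a CMV promoter. The record itself includes no feature table, so the promoter, polyadenylation signal, origin and any mammalian selection marker are not individually documented here.

The insert is a roughly 900 bp fragment of the Helicobacter pylori gene jhp0940, which encodes cell-translocating kinase A (CtkA). It was cloned between NotI and BamHI sites, both of which are retained. The construct carries a C-terminal truncation: residues 301–325 are removed, so the encoded protein covers the first 300 residues, as reflected in the plasmid name. The coding sequence is fused in frame to an N-terminal 3xFLAG epitope supplied by the backbone, which allows the protein to be detected or immunoprecipitated with anti-FLAG antibodies in transfected cells.

The associated publication describes CtkA as a proinflammatory H. pylori protein that acts as a cell-translocating Ser/Thr kinase and up-regulates NF-κB. This plasmid is therefore suited to expressing the truncated kinase in mammalian cells, probably so that its activity or signalling effects can be compared with those of the full-length protein and the contribution of the C-terminal tail assessed. The record does not state the specific experiments for which it was used.
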