Addgene plasmid #27434: CtkA_300_cmv-10
Depositing lab: SeWon Suh. Depositing organization: Seoul National University. Publication: Helicobacter pylori proinflammatory protein up-regulates NF-kappaB as a cell-translocating Ser/Thr kinase. Kim DJ, Park KS, Kim JH, Yang SH, Yoon JY, Han BG, Kim HS, Lee SJ, Jang JY, Kim KH, Kim MJ, Song JS, Kim HJ, Park CM, Lee SK, Lee BI, Suh SW. Proc Natl Acad Sci U S A. 2010 Dec 14;107(50):21418-23. doi: 10.1073/pnas.1010153107. Epub 2010 Nov 22. PubMed 21098302.
Backbone
  Vector backbone: p3X FLAG cmv-10
  Backbone size w/o insert (bp): 5000
  Vector type: Mammalian Expression
Growth in bacteria
  Bacterial resistance: Ampicillin, 100 μg/mL
  Growth temperature: 37°C
  Growth strain: DH5alpha
  Copy number: High Copy
Gene/Insert
  Gene/Insert name: Cell translocating kinas A (alt names: CtkA; Jhp0940)
  Species: H. pylori
  Insert size (bp): 900
  Mutation: residues 301-325 are truncated
  Entrez Gene: jhp0940
  Tag / fusion protein: 3xFLAG (N terminal on backbone)
  Cloning method: Restriction Enzyme; 5′ cloning site NotI (not destroyed); 3′ cloning site BamHI (not destroyed)
  Sequencing primers: 5′ cmv24
Terms and licenses: Academic/Nonprofit Terms; Industry Terms: Not Available to Industry
How to cite: CtkA_300_cmv-10 was a gift from SeWon Suh (Addgene plasmid # 27434 ; http://n2t.net/addgene:27434 ; RRID:Addgene_27434)
